>Addgene plasmid #136018 | psiCHECK3-TMED3-Reverse-Complement | addgene full sequence | sequence record 269960 | Addgene NGS Result
TTTGCAAAAAGCTTGATTCTTCTGACACAACAGTCTCGAACTTAAGCTGCAGAAGTTGGTCGTGAGGCAC
TGGGCAGGTAAGTATCAAGGTTACAAGACAGGTTTAAGGAGACCAATAGAAACTGGGCTTGTCGAGACAG
AGAAGACTCTTGCGTTTCTGATAGGCACCTATTGGTCTTACTGACATCCACTTTGCCTTTCTCTCCACAG
GTGTCCACTCCCAGTTCAATTACAGCTCTTAAGGCTAGAGTACTTAATACGACTCACTATAGGCTAGCCA
CCATGGCTTCCAAGGTGTACGACCCCGAGCAACGCAAACGCATGATCACTGGGCCTCAGTGGTGGGCTCG
CTGCAAGCAAATGAACGTGCTGGACTCCTTCATCAACTACTATGATTCCGAGAAGCACGCCGAGAACGCC
GTGATTTTTCTGCATGGTAACGCTGCCTCCAGCTACCTGTGGAGGCACGTCGTGCCTCACATCGAGCCCG
TGGCTAGATGCATCATCCCTGATCTGATCGGAATGGGTAAGTCCGGCAAGAGCGGGAATGGCTCATATCG
CCTCCTGGATCACTACAAGTACCTCACCGCTTGGTTCGAGCTGCTGAACCTTCCAAAGAAAATCATCTTT
GTGGGCCACGACTGGGGGGCTTGTCTGGCCTTTCACTACTCCTACGAGCACCAAGACAAGATCAAGGCCA
TCGTCCATGCTGAGAGTGTCGTGGACGTGATCGAGTCCTGGGACGAGTGGCCTGACATCGAGGAGGATAT
CGCCCTGATCAAGAGCGAAGAGGGCGAGAAAATGGTGCTTGAGAATAACTTCTTCGTCGAGACCATGCTC
CCAAGCAAGATCATGCGGAAACTGGAGCCTGAGGAGTTCGCTGCCTACCTGGAGCCATTCAAGGAGAAGG
GCGAGGTTAGACGGCCTACCCTCTCCTGGCCTCGCGAGATCCCTCTCGTTAAGGGAGGCAAGCCCGACGT
CGTCCAGATTGTCCGCAACTACAACGCCTACCTTCGGGCCAGCGACGATCTGCCTAAGATGTTCATCGAG
TCCGACCCTGGGTTCTTTTCCAACGCTATTGTCGAGGGAGCTAAGAAGTTCCCTAACACCGAGTTTGTGA
AGGTGAAGGGCCTCCACTTCAGCCAGGAGGACGCTCCAGATGAAATGGGTAAGTACATCAAGAGCTTCGT
GGAGCGCGTGCTGAAGAACGAGCAGTAATTCTAGGCGATCGCTCGAGTCTCCAGGACGCTCACACTTAGT
TTTTATTAGCCACAGTTTCCCACAGTTTTCTACCTCCTAGGAAATACACAGCTCACCAAGGGCACCCAGT
CACCATTCTGTCCTGCTTGCATGGCTGACACTGTTGCTCACCGAGGGTGAGCAGATCTGCAAAGTCACCC
AGGGCCTGGTTTCCTCAGGTACAGAGAACCCCAAAGAAAGAAGAGCCAGAACTTAGAGCCCCTTTCTTCT
CCATATGGGATAGGACACCCAAGACAAATGACCCATGCATCATGAAACAGAGGCAGGGCCCTAAGCTGCC
CAAGAGGCCTGGGCACTTGGAGTTCCTGCCAACAGCCAGGCCACTGAACCATTGCCTGTCCACCCTCCCA
CAGTGGCTAATCCCTGGCCTAGTTGTAAATGTCTTTTCAGCGCTGCACACTTAATGCAGTCGGATGCCTT
CTGATTACTGGTCTCTGAGACCTTCAGCTGCTGAGGTGCAAGAATCAAGCATGGGCATGAAAGGCAAAGG
GCTACCACAGCAGCATCGTTCTGCCTCCACCCTGGGCTACGCGACCCAGCCCAGCAGGCTGTGACCTAGG
AGAGCTGCTCCAGCCTGGGGCATGAGGGGCCCTAGAGCAGGATGCCGGGGGTTTAAACCTAGAGCGGCCG
CTGGCCGCAATAAAATATCTTTATTTTCATTACATCTGTGTGTTGGTTTTTTGTGTGAGGATCTAAATGA
GTCTTCGGACCTCGCGGGGGCCGCTTAAGCGGTGGTTAGGGTTTGTCTGACGCGGGGGGAGGGGGAAGGA
ACGAAACACTCTCATTCGGAGGCGGCTCGGGGTTTGGTCTTGGTGGCCACGGGCACGCAGAAGAGCGCCG
CGATCCTCTTAAGCACCCCCCCGCCCTCCGTGGAGGCGGGGGTTTGGTCGGCGGGTGGTAACTGGCGGGC
CGCTGACTCGGGCGGGTCGCGCGCCCCAGAGTGTGACCTTTTCGGTCTGCTCGCAGACCCCCGGGCGGCG
CCGCCGCGGCGGCGACGGGCTCGCTGGGTCCTAGGCTCCATGGGGACCGTATACGTGGACAGGCTCTGGA
GCATCCGCACGACTGCGGTGATATTACCGGAGACCTTCTGCGGGACGAGCCGGGTCACGCGGCTGACGCG
GAGCGTCCGTTGGGCGACAAACACCAGGACGGGGCACAGGTACACTATCTTGTCACCCGGAGGCGCGAGG
GACTGCAGGAGCTTCAGGGAGTGGCGCAGCTGCTTCATCCCCGTGGCCCGTTGCTCGCGTTTGCTGGCGG
TGTCCCCGGAAGAAATATATTTGCATGTCTTTAGTTCTATGATGACACAAACCCCGCCCAGCGTCTTGTC
ATTGGCGAATTCGAACACGCAGATGCAGTCGGGGCGGCGCGGTCCCAGGTCCACTTCGCATATTAAGGTG
ACGCGTGTGGCCTCGAACACCGAGCGACCCTGCAGCGACCCGCTTAAAAGCTTGATTCTTCTGACACAAC
AGTCTCGAACTTAAGCTGCAGAAGTTGGTCGTGAGGCACTGGGCAGGTAAGTATCAAGGTTACAAGACAG
GTTTAAGGAGACCAATAGAAACTGGGCTTGTCGAGACAGAGAAGACTCTTGCGTTTCTGATAGGCACCTA
TTGGTCTTACTGACATCCACTTTGCCTTTCTCTCCACAGGTGTCCACTCCCAGTTCAATTACAGCTCTTA
AGGCTAGAGTACTTAATACGACTCACTATAGGCTAGCAAAGCCACCATGGCCGATGCTAAGAACATTAAG
AAGGGCCCTGCTCCCTTCTACCCTCTGGAGGATGGCACCGCTGGCGAGCAGCTGCACAAGGCCATGAAGA
GGTATGCCCTGGTGCCTGGCACCATTGCCTTCACCGATGCCCACATTGAGGTGGACATCACCTATGCCGA
GTACTTCGAGATGTCTGTGCGCCTGGCCGAGGCCATGAAGAGGTACGGCCTGAACACCAACCACCGCATC
GTGGTGTGCTCTGAGAACTCTCTGCAGTTCTTCATGCCAGTGCTGGGCGCCCTGTTCATCGGAGTGGCCG
TGGCCCCTGCTAACGACATTTACAACGAGCGCGAGCTGCTGAACAGCATGGGCATTTCTCAGCCTACCGT
GGTGTTCGTGTCTAAGAAGGGCCTGCAGAAGATCCTGAACGTGCAGAAGAAGCTGCCTATCATCCAGAAG
ATCATCATCATGGACTCTAAGACCGACTACCAGGGCTTCCAGAGCATGTACACATTCGTGACATCTCATC
TGCCTCCTGGCTTCAACGAGTACGACTTCGTGCCAGAGTCTTTCGACAGGGACAAAACCATTGCCCTGAT
CATGAACAGCTCTGGGTCTACCGGCCTGCCTAAGGGCGTGGCCCTGCCTCATCGCACCGCCTGTGTGCGC
TTCTCTCACGCCCGCGACCCTATTTTCGGCAACCAGATCATCCCCGACACCGCTATTCTGAGCGTGGTGC
CATTCCACCACGGCTTCGGCATGTTCACCACCCTGGGCTACCTGATTTGCGGCTTTCGGGTGGTGCTGAT
GTACCGCTTCGAGGAGGAGCTGTTCCTGCGCAGCCTGCAAGACTACAAAATTCAGTCTGCCCTGCTGGTG
CCAACCCTGTTCAGCTTCTTCGCTAAGAGCACCCTGATCGACAAGTACGACCTGTCTAACCTGCACGAGA
TTGCCTCTGGCGGCGCCCCACTGTCTAAGGAGGTGGGCGAAGCCGTGGCCAAGCGCTTTCATCTGCCAGG
CATCCGCCAGGGCTACGGCCTGACCGAGACAACCAGCGCCATTCTGATTACCCCAGAGGGCGACGACAAG
CCTGGCGCCGTGGGCAAGGTGGTGCCATTCTTCGAGGCCAAGGTGGTGGACCTGGACACCGGCAAGACCC
TGGGAGTGAACCAGCGCGGCGAGCTGTGTGTGCGCGGCCCTATGATTATGTCCGGCTACGTGAATAACCC
TGAGGCCACAAACGCCCTGATCGACAAGGACGGCTGGCTGCACTCTGGCGACATTGCCTACTGGGACGAG
GACGAGCACTTCTTCATCGTGGACCGCCTGAAGTCTCTGATCAAGTACAAGGGCTACCAGGTGGCCCCAG
CCGAGCTGGAGTCTATCCTGCTGCAGCACCCTAACATTTTCGACGCCGGAGTGGCCGGCCTGCCCGACGA
CGATGCCGGCGAGCTGCCTGCCGCCGTCGTCGTGCTGGAACACGGCAAGACCATGACCGAGAAGGAGATC
GTGGACTATGTGGCCAGCCAGGTGACAACCGCCAAGAAGCTGCGCGGCGGAGTGGTGTTCGTGGACGAGG
TGCCCAAGGGCCTGACCGGCAAGCTGGACGCCCGCAAGATCCGCGAGATCCTGATCAAGGCTAAGAAAGG
CGGCAAGATCGCCGTGTAATGCGGCCGCTTCGAGCAGACATGATAAGATACATTGATGAGTTTGGACAAA
CCACAACTAGAATGCAGTGAAAAAAATGCTTTATTTGTGAAATTTGTGATGCTATTGCTTTATTTGTAAC
CATTATAAGCTGCAATAAACAAGTTAACAACAACAATTGCATTCATTTTATGTTTCAGGTTCAGGGGGAG
GTGTGGGAGGTTTTTTAAAGCAAGTAAAACCTCTACAAATGTGGTAAAATCGATAAGGATCCAGGTGGCA
CTTTTCGGGGAAATGTGCGCGGAACCCCTATTTGTTTATTTTTCTAAATACATTCAAATATGTATCCGCT
CATGAGACAATAACCCTGATAAATGCTTCAATAATATTGAAAAAGGAAGAGTATGAGTATTCAACATTTC
CGTGTCGCCCTTATTCCCTTTTTTGCGGCATTTTGCCTTCCTGTTTTTGCTCACCCAGAAACGCTGGTGA
AAGTAAAAGATGCTGAAGATCAGTTGGGTGCACGAGTGGGTTACATCGAACTGGATCTCAACAGCGGTAA
GATCCTTGAGAGTTTTCGCCCCGAAGAACGTTTTCCAATGATGAGCACTTTTAAAGTTCTGCTATGTGGC
GCGGTATTATCCCGTATTGACGCCGGGCAAGAGCAACTCGGTCGCCGCATACACTATTCTCAGAATGACT
TGGTTGAGTACTCACCAGTCACAGAAAAGCATCTTACGGATGGCATGACAGTAAGAGAATTATGCAGTGC
TGCCATAACCATGAGTGATAACACTGCGGCCAACTTACTTCTGACAACGATCGGAGGACCGAAGGAGCTA
ACCGCTTTTTTGCACAACATGGGGGATCATGTAACTCGCCTTGATCGTTGGGAACCGGAGCTGAATGAAG
CCATACCAAACGACGAGCGTGACACCACGATGCCTGTAGCAATGGCAACAACGTTGCGCAAACTATTAAC
TGGCGAACTACTTACTCTAGCTTCCCGGCAACAATTAATAGACTGGATGGAGGCGGATAAAGTTGCAGGA
CCACTTCTGCGCTCGGCCCTTCCGGCTGGCTGGTTTATTGCTGATAAATCTGGAGCCGGTGAGCGTGGGT
CTCGCGGTATCATTGCAGCACTGGGGCCAGATGGTAAGCCCTCCCGTATCGTAGTTATCTACACGACGGG
GAGTCAGGCAACTATGGATGAACGAAATAGACAGATCGCTGAGATAGGTGCCTCACTGATTAAGCATTGG
TAACTGTCAGACCAAGTTTACTCATATATACTTTAGATTGATTTAAAACTTCATTTTTAATTTAAAAGGA
TCTAGGTGAAGATCCTTTTTGATAATCTCATGACCAAAATCCCTTAACGTGAGTTTTCGTTCCACTGAGC
GTCAGACCCCGTAGAAAAGATCAAAGGATCTTCTTGAGATCCTTTTTTTCTGCGCGTAATCTGCTGCTTG
CAAACAAAAAAACCACCGCTACCAGCGGTGGTTTGTTTGCCGGATCAAGAGCTACCAACTCTTTTTCCGA
AGGTAACTGGCTTCAGCAGAGCGCAGATACCAAATACTGTTCTTCTAGTGTAGCCGTAGTTAGGCCACCA
CTTCAAGAACTCTGTAGCACCGCCTACATACCTCGCTCTGCTAATCCTGTTACCAGTGGCTGCTGCCAGT
GGCGATAAGTCGTGTCTTACCGGGTTGGACTCAAGACGATAGTTACCGGATAAGGCGCAGCGGTCGGGCT
GAACGGGGGGTTCGTGCACACAGCCCAGCTTGGAGCGAACGACCTACACCGAACTGAGATACCTACAGCG
TGAGCTATGAGAAAGCGCCACGCTTCCCGAAGGGAGAAAGGCGGACAGGTATCCGGTAAGCGGCAGGGTC
GGAACAGGAGAGCGCACGAGGGAGCTTCCAGGGGGAAACGCCTGGTATCTTTATAGTCCTGTCGGGTTTC
GCCACCTCTGACTTGAGCGTCGATTTTTGTGATGCTCGTCAGGGGGGCGGAGCCTATGGAAAAACGCCAG
CAACGCGGCCTTTTTACGGTTCCTGGCCTTTTGCTGGCCTTTTGCTCACATGGCTCGACAGATCTGCGCA
GCACCATGGCCTGAAATAACCTCTGAAAGAGGAACTTGGTTAGGTACCTTCTGAGGCGGAAAGAACCAGC
TGTGGAATGTGTGTCAGTTAGGGTGTGGAAAGTCCCCAGGCTCCCCAGCAGGCAGAAGTATGCAAAGCAT
GCATCTCAATTAGTCAGCAACCAGGTGTGGAAAGTCCCCAGGCTCCCCAGCAGGCAGAAGTATGCAAAGC
ATGCATCTCAATTAGTCAGCAACCATAGTCCCGCCCCTAACTCCGCCCATCCCGCCCCTAACTCCGCCCA
GTTCCGCCCATTCTCCGCCCCATGGCTGACTAATTTTTTTTATTTATGCAGAGGCCGAGGCCGCCTCGGC
CTCTGAGCTATTCCAGAAGTAGTGAGGAGGCTTTTTTGGAGGCCTAGGCT
Features (pLannotate 1.2.2; 14 found; start..end, strand, type, name):
     78..210     +  intron         chimeric intron: chimera between introns from human β-globin and immunoglobulin heavy chain genes
    255..273     +  promoter       T7 promoter: promoter for bacteriophage T7 RNA polymerase
    283..1218    +  CDS            hRluc: Renilla luciferase human codon-optimized
   1899..1947    +  polyA_signal   poly(A) signal: synthetic polyadenylation signal
   1956..2707    +  promoter       HSV TK promoter: herpes simplex virus thymidine kinase promoter
   2777..2909    +  intron         chimeric intron: chimera between introns from human β-globin and immunoglobulin heavy chain genes
   2954..2972    +  promoter       T7 promoter: promoter for bacteriophage T7 RNA polymerase
   2987..4639    +  CDS            luciferase: firefly luciferase; luc+; enhanced luc+ version of the luciferase gene AAS38485.1 42718124.0
   4664..4785    -  polyA_signal   SV40 poly(A) signal: SV40 polyadenylation signal
   4808..4876    -  CDS            large T antigen (fragment): large T antigen from SV40 (simian virus 40)
   4918..5022    +  promoter       AmpR promoter: bla
   5023..5883    +  CDS            AmpR: β-lactamase; bla; confers resistance to ampicillin, carbenicillin, and related antibiotics
   6054..6642    +  rep_origin     ori: high-copy-number ColE1/pMB1/pBR322/pUC origin of replication
   6771..8       +  promoter       SV40 promoter (across the origin): SV40 enhancer and early promoter
