[The description below was written by a language model from this plasmid's Addgene catalogue record and pLannotate feature annotations shown in this document.]
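Description:
psiCHECK3-TMED3-Reverse-Complement is a dual-luciferase mammalian reporter plasmid built on a modified version of Promega's psiCHECK-2 backbone. It is propagated in E. coli through a high-copy ColE1/pUC-type origin and selected with ampicillin via the β-lactamase gene (AmpR) under its native bla promoter. No mammalian selection marker is annotated, which fits transient transfection use.

The plasmid carries two independent reporter units. In the first, the SV40 enhancer/early promoter (spanning the sequence origin) drives human codon-optimized Renilla luciferase (hRluc), preceded by a chimeric β-globin/immunoglobulin intron and a T7 promoter that would permit in vitro transcription. The unannotated stretch between the end of the hRluc coding sequence and the synthetic poly(A) signal is where, according to the record, the reverse complement of the human TMED3 3'UTR has been inserted, so it becomes part of the Renilla transcript's 3'UTR. In the second unit, the HSV thymidine kinase promoter drives firefly luciferase (luc+), terminated by the SV40 poly(A) signal, and serves as an internal normalization control. The "psiCHECK3" modification is that both cassettes contain an intron. The feature table confirms a second copy of the chimeric intron upstream of firefly luciferase. This lets spliced reporter mRNA be measured by RT-qPCR alongside luciferase activity.

The construct is suited to testing how a 3'UTR sequence affects reporter mRNA stability or expression. The associated work concerns structure-mediated RNA decay by UPF1 and G3BP1. The reverse-complement orientation presumably serves as a comparison to the native TMED3 3'UTR, although the record does not state its exact experimental role.
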