Addgene plasmid #136018: psiCHECK3-TMED3-Reverse-Complement
Purpose: The Reverse Complement of TMED3 3'UTR inserted into the 3'UTR of Renilla luciferase in the psiCHECK3 plasmid
Depositing lab: Anthony Leung. Depositing organization: Johns Hopkins School of Public Health. Publication: Structure-Mediated RNA Decay by UPF1 and G3BP1. Fischer JW, Busa VF, Shao Y, Leung AKL. Mol Cell. 2020 Apr 2;78(1):70-84.e6. doi: 10.1016/j.molcel.2020.01.021. Epub 2020 Feb 3. PubMed 32017897.
Backbone
  Vector backbone: Modified psCHECK2
  Backbone manufacturer: Promega
  Modifications to backbone: Modified so both Renilla and Firefly luciferase contain an intron for RT-qPCR
  Vector type: Mammalian Expression, Luciferase
Growth in bacteria
  Bacterial resistance: Ampicillin, 100 μg/mL
  Growth temperature: 37°C
  Growth strain: DH5alpha
  Copy number: Unknown
Gene/Insert
  Gene/Insert name: TMED3 3'UTR (Reverse Complement)
  Species: H. sapiens (human)
  GenBank ID: NM_007364.3
  Entrez Gene: TMED3 (a.k.a. C15orf22, P24B, p24g4, p24gamma4, p26)
Terms and licenses: Academic/Nonprofit Terms; Industry Terms: Not Available to Industry
How to cite: psiCHECK3-TMED3-Reverse-Complement was a gift from Anthony Leung (Addgene plasmid # 136018 ; http://n2t.net/addgene:136018 ; RRID:Addgene_136018)
